Addgene plasmid #240205: pColE1-MP-Violacein
Purpose: Violacein biosynthesis pathway induced by CRISPRa
Depositing lab: Wilfred Chen. Depositing organization: University of Delaware. Publication: Metabolite-responsive scaffold RNAs for dynamic CRISPR transcriptional regulation. Stohr AM, Hansen H, Richards B, Park H, Goncalves AG, Agrawal A, Blenner M, Chen W. Nucleic Acids Res. 2025 Nov 13;53(21):gkaf1290. doi: 10.1093/nar/gkaf1290. PubMed 41277686.
Backbone
  Vector backbone: pColE1
  Backbone size w/o insert (bp): 3075
  Total vector size (bp): 10541
  Vector type: Bacterial Expression
Growth in bacteria
  Bacterial resistance: Ampicillin, 100 μg/mL
  Growth temperature: 37°C
  Growth strain: DH5alpha
  Copy number: High Copy
Gene/Insert
  Gene/Insert name: vioA-vioB-vioC-vioD-vioE
  Species: Synthetic
  Insert size (bp): 7466
  Promoter: J3-DA9-UP1-MP1
  Cloning method: Gibson Cloning
  Sequencing primers: 5′ None
Resource information
  A portion of this plasmid was derived from a plasmid made by: Engineered promoter sourced from Jesse Zalatan and James Carothers (Burbano, D.A. et al. PNAS, 120, 30, e2220358120, 2023). Violacein biosynthesis genes sourced from Mattheos Koffas (Addgene plasmid 73440 )
Terms and licenses: Academic/Nonprofit Terms; Industry Terms
How to cite: pColE1-MP-Violacein was a gift from Wilfred Chen (Addgene plasmid # 240205 ; http://n2t.net/addgene:240205 ; RRID:Addgene_240205)
