[The description below was written by a language model from this plasmid's Addgene catalogue record and pLannotate feature annotations shown in this document.]
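Description:
pColE1-MP-Violacein is a high-copy bacterial expression plasmid of about 10.5 kb, built on a roughly 3.1 kb pColE1 backbone. It replicates in E. coli from a ColE1/pMB1-type origin and is selected with ampicillin through a β-lactamase gene driven by its native bla promoter. The payload is a roughly 7.5 kb insert, assembled by Gibson cloning, that carries the five violacein biosynthesis genes vioA, vioB, vioC, vioD and vioE. The record lists the insert species as synthetic. The annotated vioC and vioD reading frames match the Chromobacterium violaceum enzymes, and the pathway genes were taken from an earlier violacein plasmid.

The pathway is under an engineered promoter recorded as J3-DA9-UP1-MP1, which came from previously published CRISPR activation work. This promoter is intended to be switched on by CRISPRa rather than by a conventional inducer. In such systems a dCas9 complex guided by a scaffold RNA recruits a transcriptional activator upstream of a weak minimal promoter. Those components are not annotated on this plasmid and are presumably supplied separately. Because violacein is a purple pigment, its production gives a visible and quantifiable readout of activation, and also serves as a model metabolic pathway. This fits the associated work on metabolite-responsive scaffold RNAs for dynamic transcriptional control.

The automated feature table covers the insert only partly. It identifies vioC, vioD and a T7 gene 10 ribosome binding site, but not vioA, vioB, vioE or the engineered promoter. It also flags short fragments resembling the lambda O protein, a tetracycline resistance gene and an RSF origin. These are probably nonfunctional remnants or matches to spacer sequence.
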