Features (pLannotate 1.2.2; 9 found; start..end, strand, type, name):
     19..607     -  rep_origin     ori: high-copy-number ColE1/pMB1/pBR322/pUC origin of replication
    778..1638    -  CDS            AmpR: β-lactamase; bla; confers resistance to ampicillin, carbenicillin, and related antibiotics
   1639..1743    -  promoter       AmpR promoter: bla
   1845..2153    +  CDS            O (fragment): VRPO_LAMBD - Protein inferred from homology: Swiss-Prot protein existence level 3. Necessary for the bidirectional replication of DNA. It interacts with the ori (origin of replication) region of the genome during the initiation of replication. From Escherichia phage lambda (Bacteriophage lambda).
   3711..3733    +  RBS            RBS: efficient ribosome binding site from bacteriophage T7 gene 10 (Olins and Rangwala, 1989)
   7437..8723    +  CDS            vioC: VIOC_CHRVO - Experimental evidence at protein level: Swiss-Prot protein existence level 1. Catalyzes the hydroxylation of the 16-position of protoviolaceinate and protodeoxyviolaceinate to form violacein and deoxyviolacein, respectively. From Chromobacterium violaceum (strain ATCC 12472 / DSM 30191 / JCM 1249 / NBRC 12614 / NCIMB 9131 / NCTC 9757).
   8757..9875    +  CDS            vioD: VIOD_CHRVO - Experimental evidence at protein level: Swiss-Prot protein existence level 1. Catalyzes the oxygenation of the 6-position of protodeoxyviolaceinate to form proviolacein. From Chromobacterium violaceum (strain ATCC 12472 / DSM 30191 / JCM 1249 / NBRC 12614 / NCIMB 9131 / NCTC 9757).
  10250..10382   +  CDS            TcR (fragment): tetracycline efflux protein; tet; confers resistance to tetracycline
  10381..10514   -  rep_origin     RSF ori (fragment): Plasmids containing the RSF 1030 origin of replication can be propagated in E. coli cells that contain additional plasmids with compatible origins.
>Addgene plasmid #240205 | pColE1-MP-Violacein | addgene full sequence | sequence record 484256 | Addgene NGS Result
GGCCGCGTTGCTGGCGTTTTTCCATAGGCTCCGCCCCCCTGACGAGCATCACAAAAATCGACGCTCAAGT
CAGAGGTGGCGAAACCCGACAGGACTATAAAGATACCAGGCGTTTCCCCCTGGAAGCTCCCTCGTGCGCT
CTCCTGTTCCGACCCTGCCGCTTACCGGATACCTGTCCGCCTTTCTCCCTTCGGGAAGCGTGGCGCTTTC
TCATAGCTCACGCTGTAGGTATCTCAGTTCGGTGTAGGTCGTTCGCTCCAAGCTGGGCTGTGTGCACGAA
CCCCCCGTTCAGCCCGACCGCTGCGCCTTATCCGGTAACTATCGTCTTGAGTCCAACCCGGTAAGACACG
ACTTATCGCCACTGGCAGCAGCCACTGGTAACAGGATTAGCAGAGCGAGGTATGTAGGCGGTGCTACAGA
GTTCTTGAAGTGGTGGCCTAACTACGGCTACACTAGAAGAACAGTATTTGGTATCTGCGCTCTGCTGAAG
CCAGTTACCTTCGGAAAAAGAGTTGGTAGCTCTTGATCCGGCAAACAAACCACCGCTGGTAGCGGTGGTT
TTTTTGTTTGCAAGCAGCAGATTACGCGCAGAAAAAAAGGATCTCAAGAAGATCCTTTGATCTTTTCTAC
GGGGTCTGACGCTCAGTGGAACGAAAACTCACGTTAAGGGATTTTGGTCATGAGATTATCAAAAAGGATC
TTCACCTAGATCCTTTTAAATTAAAAATGAAGTTTTAAATCAATCTAAAGTATATATGAGTAAACTTGGT
CTGACAGTTACCAATGCTTAATCAGTGAGGCACCTATCTCAGCGATCTGTCTATTTCGTTCATCCATAGT
TGCCTGACTCCCCGTCGTGTAGATAACTACGATACGGGAGGGCTTACCATCTGGCCCCAGTGCTGCAATG
ATACCGCGAGACCCACGCTCACCGGCTCCAGATTTATCAGCAATAAACCAGCCAGCCGGAAGGGCCGAGC
GCAGAAGTGGTCCTGCAACTTTATCCGCCTCCATCCAGTCTATTAATTGTTGCCGGGAAGCTAGAGTAAG
TAGTTCGCCAGTTAATAGTTTGCGCAACGTTGTTGCCATTGCTACAGGCATCGTGGTGTCACGCTCGTCG
TTTGGTATGGCTTCATTCAGCTCCGGTTCCCAACGATCAAGGCGAGTTACATGATCCCCCATGTTGTGCA
AAAAAGCGGTTAGCTCCTTCGGTCCTCCGATCGTTGTCAGAAGTAAGTTGGCCGCAGTGTTATCACTCAT
GGTTATGGCAGCACTGCATAATTCTCTTACTGTCATGCCATCCGTAAGATGCTTTTCTGTGACTGGTGAG
TACTCAACCAAGTCATTCTGAGAATAGTGTATGCGGCGACCGAGTTGCTCTTGCCCGGCGTCAACACGGG
ATAATACCGCGCCACATAGCAGAACTTTAAAAGTGCTCATCATTGGAAAACGTTCTTCGGGGCGAAAACT
CTCAAGGATCTTACCGCTGTTGAGATCCAGTTCGATGTAACCCACTCGTGCACCCAACTGATCTTCAGCA
TCTTTTACTTTCACCAGCGTTTCTGGGTGAGCAAAAACAGGAAGGCAAAATGCCGCAAAAAAGGGAATAA
GGGCGACACGGAAATGTTGAATACTCATACTCTTCCTTTTTCAATATTATTGAAGCATTTATCAGGGTTA
TTGTCTCATGAGCGGATACATATTTGAATGTATTTAGAAAAATAAACAAATAGGGGTTCCGCGCACATTT
CCCCGAAAAGTGCCACCTGACGTCTAAGAAACCATTATTATCATGACATTAACCTATAAAAATAGGCGTA
TCACGAGGCCCTTTCGTCTTCAAGAATTCTGGCGAATCCTCTGACCAGCCAGAAAACGACCTTTCTGTGG
TGAAACCGGATGCTGCAATTCAGAGCGCCAGCAAGTGGGGGACAGCAGAAGACCTGACCGCCGCAGAGTG
GATGTTTGACATGGTGAAGACTATCGCACCATCAGCCAGAAAACCGAATTTTGCTGGGTGGGCTAACGAT
ATCCGCCTGATGCGTGAACGTGACGGACGTAACCACCGCGACATGTGTGTGCTGTTCCGCTGGGCATGCC
AGGACAACTTCTGGTCCGGTAACGTGCTGAGCCCGGCCAAGCTTAGCCCGAAAAGTGCCACCTGTGGCAA
TTCCGACGTCAGCATTTGCGATCATTCACGCAGCGCTTATTCAGTTGCTCACTGCGATGTCATAATCATC
GCTACGAGCTGTGAAAGATGCATAAAGCTCGTACGACGCGTTCGCTCGTCTCCTCACTTCTCCTAACTCT
CACACGTGGCTGCACCGGCCCCCCCCGCTGCCGCGGGCCGTTGACAGTTTCGGGGCCGAAAGGGATTGTA
CGAGCGAATTCATTAAAGAGGAGAAAGGTACCATGTTAAATTTAGAGCATTCAGTTTCAATTGTCGGAGC
TGGAATTTCTGGGATAGTGTGTGCAATTACATTAGCTCGTTCAAGGGCATTAGAAGGTTACGCAATAGAT
GTCTATGAACAAAGCCCCCGCGTTGGTGGACGGATCCAAACAAACTTGTTGAGCAATCATTACATCGATT
TAGGTGCCGCTCGTTTTTGTTCACAATTGCATGGTAATGTATATGATCTAGTCAAGAGGTTTGAACTCGA
ATTTGAACCGTTTCCTTTTACTCAACTTAGATTTACTCAGCCAATTCAAAAAGAACTCAAGACTATTTTG
TCTAATCTAAAACCGTTAATCGATGAACATAAAGAAGATTCTTTTGTCGAATTTGTTACGAGCTATTTGG
GTAAAGAAAAAGCAAAAGCAGTAATCTTAGCACTGGGCTACGACTCACTCTCTATGCCAATAATTTCTCC
ACATATTGCTTACGATATCATTGAAAAACACCCAGAAACTCAATGTTTCACTGAAAATTGTGGGAATGAA
TGGTTTAGTTTGAAAGAGGGATTGGCGTCGTTGATCAAGGCGCTATATGAAGAGGCGTTAAAACTCGGGA
TTAAGTTTCATTTTGAATCTACATTAGTTCAAATAAGCAATCGAGGTAACGCCCACAGCTTGGTGATTGC
CGATAATCAAAATCAACAAAAAGAGATCAGTAAAGGGCTTAAGATCATTACTTTGCCTCCATCTCGAATG
GAAAAATTAGATAAGCAATTTCCTAAACGTTGGAGCAACTACAATTATGGTTCTAGCCCCTTGTTTAAAG
GATTTTTCTTTTACTCCGAACCGTGGTGGCGAGAGTTAGGGTTGACGGATCACGTCGTAATTACCCAAAA
TCCGATCCGTAAATTGTATTTCAAAGATGAAAAATACGCGTTTTTCTATACTGATAGTGACAACGCGTTA
TATTGGCGAGATGTGCTTTCTTTAGGCGAAGATCATTACCTTACAACGGTTAAAAAGCTTATCGCGGAGG
CACTAAACTTACCTCAAGATGTCATTCCAAATCCAGAGTTACACAAAAACAAATTTTGGCTTCATGGTGT
CGAATTTTCAAAAGAATGTTGCCCTAAACATCCATTTTATCAAACACTTTCTGATGACAGCGTTATCTCT
TTGTCTGACGCCTATACACACCATTGTGGATGGATAGAAGGGGGCATCTTAGCCGGCAAGTTTACAGCGG
AATCGATCATCAGCCAGTTGCCTACACATCGTGAAACTGTGAAAGAAGTAGTATACCTTTGAGAAATAAT
TTTGTTTAACTTTAAGAAGGAGATATACATATGAGTGTTTTAGATTTTCCTCGAATACATTTTAAGGGTA
TGGCTCGGGTTAATATACCAACCGCAAACCGAAATACCCAAAACACATTGGATACGACAACAAATACCGT
GTTTCAATTCGGCCAGCCGGTTGACATTGACTTGCCGCCGGCACGTTTCCACGAATACCTCCACTCACTT
GGTCCAAAAGTTAATCGCTTTGGTAAAAAAGATGAAAATGGAGAATTCAGTGTAGCGTGTGGCTACAACA
TGCTTGGTAATAATCATTTTTCATGGCACGACGCTAAAGTTACGGCTTTGCAATTGCGCCCGGGTGATTG
TGTTGTTCAAGATCCACTCATAGGGTGTTCTGTTAATTTATGGGGACACTACAATGAGTACCTTAGAACC
TCATTCAATCGTGCTCGCTGGGTTGATAATGACCCGACCCGAAGTGACTCGGCACTCATCTATGCTGGAC
AAATTACATTAACTGCAAATGGCAGTGAGGCAAGTGAAAAGCATGTGATGTCTGCTGACATTGATTGTAC
ACATGGAGTGAGATGGATAAATCCTAGCTTTATTAATAGCCTCGACGAACATGCGTTTGCTGAAGATATT
GCAGCAGCCCGTTTGTTTCAGTTTGCTGTCAATAAGAACAGCAAGGATTTCTTATTGAATCAATTGGGCT
TGCAGTCAGAATTTATTGAACAATTACGAATAGCACTAGAACAAGAAGATGTTAAGGGCTTAGTTGTTCA
ATATTGTGTAAGCAATCTATCGCCTCCTGTAGCGCCCAATATGCCGGTCTTTTGTGATTTACATGGCTGC
ATAGGGCTTTGGCGAGAAAGTGAAATGGCCACTTGTCCTGCAGGTCGGATTTTACAGCCAGAATGCCCAC
AGCAATTTGCACCGATTACATTAAAACAGGCAGGGCAATGGTTGAGTATAAATATGCCGATTAGTATCGG
TCATACTCATCACTTAGATCCATTACCTGTATTATCTGGAATGCCTCCTCGATTAGCAGCAAAAACGCCC
TTGGGTGTCTTGCAACTCAAGACGGCCAGTGATGAGTTAATCGCCGAGATCCCAGAGGTGCTTTATAACG
CGTGTTTGGATACAGGAGGGATCATCGATGTGACAATACAAACCCATACAGACGGACTTGAATTACAGTC
ATTAAAGCTGGTAAGCCAGTCTCATTCGTGGCATGAAATCGATTGGCAAGTTCAAGCCGAACAACACATC
ATATATATGGAATCTCCAAACCTAATCGAGTTGCAAAAAAGCAAGCAATATATTGATGTATATAGCTATT
TTCGTGGAATTCTTAAGCCAATCAACGGTTTAACAAGTTATAACGCGGGACCACAACGAGTGCAATGTGA
CGAGTTCATTGAAACGAATGAACAAGGACGTGGTTTGTTTCTAGTTGAAGCGTTAACACCAGGGAGTGGT
GAAGTTTTTCTAGGAGAACAATATAGTCGTGTCCAGATCCGTGTATTAAGTAATGACTGGGCGTTACTTA
ATGTCCCTGATGAACAGGTTGACTATGACTTTCTTTATAAAAATGTCATGGCCTACTATGAGTTTGTTTA
TCCGTTCATGGCAGACAAAGTGTTTAGCATGGCTGATAAATGTAAATGCGAAACGTATGCACGCTTAATG
TGGCAAATGTGCGATCCCAAAAATAAAGAGAAAAGCTACTACATGCCTAGTACGCGGGAGATGTCACAAG
CACAATCGTTTCTATTTTTGAAATATTTGAGTAACGTAGAAAAGTCGGCAATCCCCAAGGTTTTGCCTTA
TTGCAATACAGACGTTACGGTTACAGGCAAAATAAAAAACCGTACACAATTAATTCGGGCATTAAAAGAC
TCTGTCGACCTAGAGTTGTCGATTATGCTGCAGTATTTGTATAGCGCCTATTCACTACCAAATTACGCCG
CCGGAGAGGCGTTGGTAAACGCAAAAAGATGGACTCAAGAACAACTTGAATTAGTGAATGGTGGCGCAGA
TAGGCGGCACAACAGCGGTTGGCGAGGTGCTATTCTTGAAGTTGCTCACGAAGAGATGATCCATTATTTG
GTCGTCAATAATTTGCTTATGTCCTTAGGCGAACCTTTTTACTGTGGCAACCCGGTACTTGGCCAACAAG
CGAACGAAAAATTTGGACTCGATACGGATTTTTCTTACGAGCCCTTTGGCTTACAGTCCATCACGAAATT
TGTACGCTTTGAGTGGCCACGCTTTATTCCGACCATAGGTCTTTCAATTGCTGATTTCTATGCCGACATT
AAGCGTGCCTTTGAGCAATTACCAGACCTCTATCCTAAAGATGCGAAGGGTTCGGGGGGAGAGCATCACT
TGTTTTTGAATGAAGTGATTAACCGTCAATACCCGGCATACCAATTCGAAGTGTATAACCGACAGACTGC
TTTGTTTGCAATTGAATTTGTTACAGAGCAAGGCGAAGGTGTGACTGCACAGTCAGAACAATTCGAATTA
GGTCATTTCCACCGCTTAAGACAGATAGCCATGGCATTAACTAATCAAGAACAGCCTTTTGAACCGGCGT
ATCCCGTGCTTAAAAACCCTGTTTTTAAACCTAGAGCGGGATGTAATTTAGTCACCGACCCAGAATCACA
AGCCTTAATGGCGTTTTATCAACAGTGTCATGAATTGATGTTTCAAATCATGATGCATCATTTTTCGCAA
CGACCTCTCATCAGCATGCGGCGCTCGCGATTGATGAATGCCGCCATCGACCTGATGACAGGAATATTAC
GTCCATTGTCTGTGAAATTAATGACGATGCCGTCTGGGACTAAAGGTCGAAATGCCGGTCCGCCAGTGCC
AGAGTCGGTCAGTTCTTTCGTCGATAAGGATTATGCTGGCGGTTGCCAACAATTGTCATGGCGCTGCGCA
CAGTTGGCGGCAGCGGCAAAAGCGTTAAACCTAAATGTAACTACACAAATCGAATTATTGGAGTTTTTCC
AACAACAACTGGCTGACCTCGCAGCCGGAACTCTTTCAAAGGAAGGTTAGCAATTGTCTAGAAAAGAGGA
GAAATACTACATGGAATTACGTAAAGTAGATAGAGTTCCGCCAATGTTACCTGAGTGTTGGAGCAGTAGT
TATATTTCTTATTGGCTTCCTATGAAGCCAGAAGACGATATTACTTCTGGGTATTGTTGGTTCGATTATG
CTCAAGAGGTTTGTCGTATAGACGGTTTGTTTAACCCTTGGAGTGAAACAAAAATGGGACACCGTTTGTG
GATGTCCGAAATTATGTATCCACGCAGTTATGAATCGTTTAAATCTAAAATTGCCTATGCACGAACACAT
CGGGATAAACCTTCAGCGTTTAAAGAAACGGTGTTAAATGATGAGGTAGACCCATGCCATGAGCTTATTT
TAACGCGTGATGTGTTGGTAAAAAACCACGCTAAGTATGCAGGTGAACACACCATTTTGGGTTATAAAGC
GGATGCGTGGTGCTTTGAACGCCCAAATGACAAAGGTCCTGCAACGTATTTTTTTAAAGAAGGGACAGAT
CAGTTGCTCCGAATGGTCACGGGTGATCCGAACGTTCACGCCTCTGTAAGAGACTTTCCTAATTTTAATA
CGCTGCCGATACCTAACACGATTTTTGATGTAACAAGTCTCTCTCATAGGAATTGACAATTGTCTAGAAA
AGAGGAGAAATACTACATGAGTAAAATAATTATTGTTGGTGGTGGGTTGGCAGGCAGCCTGACGGCAATC
TATCTAGCGAAACAAGGGCACGAAGTTCACATTATAGAAAAACGTGGAAATCCTTTAGAAAGTCAGGCGG
ATTATATTGATCAAGTTAGCGCGCGTGCGATTGGTGTCAGTATGACAGTACGAGGAATTGAAGCCGTTTT
AGCAGCCGGTATTCCCTTGGACGAATTGCAGGCGTGCGGCGTTGAAGTTTCAGGTATGGCGTTTTTTATC
AAAGGTCAACCTAAAATACGGGATTTACCACCGTTAGATACGTTAAAACCGTTGTCGTTAAGCCGAAGCA
TGTTTCAGGTATTGCTTAACAAGTACGCTCATAAAGCAAAAGTACACTATCACTATCTACAACGCTGTGT
CGACGTTGATATTGAAAGAGCGTCAGTGATTACACAAAACCAGTATGGCGAATTTGTTAACCACCAAGGT
GATTTGCTGATTGCTGCGGATGGCGCCCGTTCAGTTGTCCGAGACGCATTTCAAACTCATAGTCGTCGTT
TTGAGTTTCATCAATCCTTTTTTAAGCATGGTTATAAAACACTCGTGATCCCAGATGCCACAGAAGTCGG
TCTTCGCAAAGACATTTTATATTTCTTTGGTATGGATTCTGGAGGGGAATTTGCAGGTCGTGCGGCAACT
ATCCCTGATGGCAGTATCAGTTTTGCTGTGTGTTTACCTTATACCGGAAAAGTAAGTTTACACTCTGAAG
ACACGCAAGCAATGAAGGATTTCTTTGAACGCTATTACGCCATGATACCTAAGCACATTCGAGAGTCGAT
GTACCAACAATTTATGGAAAAGCCAAGTAATGACTTAATTAATGTTCGATCGTCAACCTTTCATTATAAA
AACAGAGCATTGTTGTTAGGGGATGCGGCCCATGCTACCGCACCTTTTTTAGGACAGGGAATGAATATGG
CTTTAGAAGACGCCTTTGTCCTTGATAGATTGTTTGCCGAGTTTGAAGGAAACTTAACCGAAATCTTGCC
TCGTTTTACTGACCTACGCAAAAAAGAAGCTGATGCGATGCAAGATATGGCGCGGGCAAACTATGATGTC
TTGTCTTGCTCAAATCCAGTCTTTTTTATGCGTGCGAAATTTGCCCGTTATATGACAAAACAATTCCCAG
ATCGCTATCCACCCGATATGGCTGAAAAATTATACTTTACGTCTATGGCGTATAGCGAGCTTCGGGATGT
TCAACAAAAACAGAATGTTTGGTACAAAATAGGGAGAATGAATTAACAATTGTCTAGAAAAGAGGAGAAA
TACTACATGAACATTTTAGTGATCGGGGCAGGTCCTGCCGGATTAATGTTTGCTAGTCAAATTAAAAAAC
TGAATCCAGATTGGGATATTTGTATTAAAGAAAAGAATAATCAAGACGAAACCGTAGGTTGGGGCGTAGT
GCTGCCAGGGCGCGCGCCACATCATCCCGCCAATCCACTTTCGTATCTTCCTAATTATGAATCCTTGGAT
GCACAATATTTAGATGCCTTTAAAATGACTCACCACAATGAAAGTGCGTTAAAAAGTACAGGGCTAACCT
TATGCGGCGCTGAGCGAAAATCGATGATTAAGGCTATGCGAGATTTGTGTATTCGTTTGGGTATCCATAT
TGATTATGAGCAACCAGTTGAAAATCTTGAATTAGCTAGCACTCAATATGACTTGGTTGTGGTATCAAAC
GGGATAAACCACGCCAACCAATTCTATCGTGAAGCGCTAAAACCGAACATTGAATATGGCACGAATCGCT
ACATGTGGTATGGCACGCCTAATCTTTTTAATGAAATGAACCTGATTTTTAAAGCGCATTCTAAAGGTGT
TTTTGTCGCTCATGCCTATAAATATTCGAGTGACATGAGTACTTTTGTTGTTGAATGTAGCGAAGAGACG
TATCTAAAGTCAGGTCTAGACGAAATGTCTGCAGACCAAGCAGAAGCGTTTATTGCATCCGTATTTGAAT
CTGATTTGAACGGAAAGCCTGTTATTGCTCAATCAGGATTGAAATGGCGTAATTTCATGACGTTAAGTCA
TGAAAAGGCCTATGATGGAAATATTGTGTTATTGGGCGATGCGTTGCAATCGGGTCATTTTTCAATCGGG
CATGGCACGACCATGGCAGTGGTTGGCGCACAGTTACTGATTAAATCTGTCCATCAACATGCAAATAACG
TCATTGCTGTGGTAGAGCACTTTAATACGCGAGTGATGCCTGTCATGAAATTGTTTGATCAACATGCACA
AACAAGTCGCCTTTGGTTTGAAAGTGTAGGAGAGCTAATGCATCTAAGTACTTCTCAAATCGCTCAAAGT
TTTACTGAACGTCGTGAGCAGCTGCCTTCTTTACCAGAAGCGCTAGCAAAGGCATTAGGTTATGCGCTGC
AACGTTAAGGATCCAAACTCGAGTAAGGATCTGTGCTTTTTTTAACGCATGAGAAAGCCCCCGGAAGATC
ACCTTCCGGGGGCTTTTTTATTGCGCGGATCCTTACTCCGTCGACAAGCTTGCGGCCGCACTCGAGGAAT
TCCGACTCAATTAGTTCAGTCAGTTTCAGGATATTAGTCATCTCTACATTGATTATGAGTATTCAGAAAT
TCCTTAAATATTCTGACAAATGCTCTTTCCCTAAACTCCCCCCATAAAAAAACCCGCCGAAGCGGGTTTT
TACGTTATTTGCGGATTAACGATTACTCGTTATCAGAACCGCCCAGACCTGCGTTCAGCAGTTCTGCCAG
GCTGGCAGATGCGTCTTCCGGAATTGATCCGTCGACCGATGCCCTTGAGAGCCTTCAACCCAGTCAGCTC
CTTCCGGTGGGCGCGGGGCATGACTATCGTCGCCGCACTTATGACTGTCTTCTTTATCATGCAACTCGTA
GGACAGGTGCCGGCAGCGCTCTTCCGCTTCCTCGCTCACTGACTCGCTGCGCTCGGTCGTTCGGCTGCGG
CGAGCGGTATCAGCTCACTCAAAGGCGGTAATACGGTTATCCACAGAATCAGGGGATAACGCAGGAAAGA
ACATGTGAGCAAAAGGCCAGCAAAAGGCCAGGAACCGTAAAAA
